>Addgene plasmid #61711 | p414TEF_Hsp82_CycTER | depositor full sequence | sequence record 104521 | p414TEF_Hsp82_CycTER sequence 7538 bps
GACGAAAGGGCCTCGTGATACGCCTATTTTTATAGGTTAATGTCATGATAATAATGGTTTCTTAGGACGG
ATCGCTTGCCTGTAACTTACACGCGCCTCGTATCTTTTAATGATGGAATAATTTGGGAATTTACTCTGTG
TTTATTTATTTTTATGTTTTGTATTTGGATTTTAGAAAGTAAATAAAGAAGGTAGAAGAGTTACGGAATG
AAGAAAAAAAAATAAACAAAGGTTTAAAAAATTTCAACAAAAAGCGTACTTTACATATATATTTATTAGA
CAAGAAAAGCAGATTAAATAGATATACATTCGATTAACGATAAGTAAAATGTAAAATCACAGGATTTTCG
TGTGTGGTCTTCTACACAGACAAGATGAAACAATTCGGCATTAATACCTGAGAGCAGGAAGAGCAAGATA
AAAGGTAGTATTTGTTGGCGATCCCCCTAGAGTCTTTTACATCTTCGGAAAACAAAAACTATTTTTTCTT
TAATTTCTTTTTTTACTTTCTATTTTTAATTTATATATTTATATTAAAAAATTTAAATTATAATTATTTT
TATAGCACGTGATGAAAAGGACCCAGGTGGCACTTTTCGGGGAAATGTGCGCGGAACCCCTATTTGTTTA
TTTTTCTAAATACATTCAAATATGTATCCGCTCATGAGACAATAACCCTGATAAATGCTTCAATAATATT
GAAAAAGGAAGAGTATGAGTATTCAACATTTCCGTGTCGCCCTTATTCCCTTTTTTGCGGCATTTTGCCT
TCCTGTTTTTGCTCACCCAGAAACGCTGGTGAAAGTAAAAGATGCTGAAGATCAGTTGGGTGCACGAGTG
GGTTACATCGAACTGGATCTCAACAGCGGTAAGATCCTTGAGAGTTTTCGCCCCGAAGAACGTTTTCCAA
TGATGAGCACTTTTAAAGTTCTGCTATGTGGCGCGGTATTATCCCGTATTGACGCCGGGCAAGAGCAACT
CGGTCGCCGCATACACTATTCTCAGAATGACTTGGTTGAGTACTCACCAGTCACAGAAAAGCATCTTACG
GATGGCATGACAGTAAGAGAATTATGCAGTGCTGCCATAACCATGAGTGATAACACTGCGGCCAACTTAC
TTCTGACAACGATCGGAGGACCGAAGGAGCTAACCGCTTTTTTGCACAACATGGGGGATCATGTAACTCG
CCTTGATCGTTGGGAACCGGAGCTGAATGAAGCCATACCAAACGACGAGCGTGACACCACGATGCCTGTA
GCAATGGCAACAACGTTGCGCAAACTATTAACTGGCGAACTACTTACTCTAGCTTCCCGGCAACAATTAA
TAGACTGGATGGAGGCGGATAAAGTTGCAGGACCACTTCTGCGCTCGGCCCTTCCGGCTGGCTGGTTTAT
TGCTGATAAATCTGGAGCCGGTGAGCGTGGGTCTCGCGGTATCATTGCAGCACTGGGGCCAGATGGTAAG
CCCTCCCGTATCGTAGTTATCTACACGACGGGGAGTCAGGCAACTATGGATGAACGAAATAGACAGATCG
CTGAGATAGGTGCCTCACTGATTAAGCATTGGTAACTGTCAGACCAAGTTTACTCATATATACTTTAGAT
TGATTTAAAACTTCATTTTTAATTTAAAAGGATCTAGGTGAAGATCCTTTTTGATAATCTCATGACCAAA
ATCCCTTAACGTGAGTTTTCGTTCCACTGAGCGTCAGACCCCGTAGAAAAGATCAAAGGATCTTCTTGAG
ATCCTTTTTTTCTGCGCGTAATCTGCTGCTTGCAAACAAAAAAACCACCGCTACCAGCGGTGGTTTGTTT
GCCGGATCAAGAGCTACCAACTCTTTTTCCGAAGGTAACTGGCTTCAGCAGAGCGCAGATACCAAATACT
GTCCTTCTAGTGTAGCCGTAGTTAGGCCACCACTTCAAGAACTCTGTAGCACCGCCTACATACCTCGCTC
TGCTAATCCTGTTACCAGTGGCTGCTGCCAGTGGCGATAAGTCGTGTCTTACCGGGTTGGACTCAAGACG
ATAGTTACCGGATAAGGCGCAGCGGTCGGGCTGAACGGGGGGTTCGTGCACACAGCCCAGCTTGGAGCGA
ACGACCTACACCGAACTGAGATACCTACAGCGTGAGCTATGAGAAAGCGCCACGCTTCCCGAAGGGAGAA
AGGCGGACAGGTATCCGGTAAGCGGCAGGGTCGGAACAGGAGAGCGCACGAGGGAGCTTCCAGGGGGAAA
CGCCTGGTATCTTTATAGTCCTGTCGGGTTTCGCCACCTCTGACTTGAGCGTCGATTTTTGTGATGCTCG
TCAGGGGGGCGGAGCCTATGGAAAAACGCCAGCAACGCGGCCTTTTTACGGTTCCTGGCCTTTTGCTGGC
CTTTTGCTCACATGTTCTTTCCTGCGTTATCCCCTGATTCTGTGGATAACCGTATTACCGCCTTTGAGTG
AGCTGATACCGCTCGCCGCAGCCGAACGACCGAGCGCAGCGAGTCAGTGAGCGAGGAAGCGGAAGAGCGC
CCAATACGCAAACCGCCTCTCCCCGCGCGTTGGCCGATTCATTAATGCAGCTGGCACGACAGGTTTCCCG
ACTGGAAAGCGGGCAGTGAGCGCAACGCAATTAATGTGAGTTACCTCACTCATTAGGCACCCCAGGCTTT
ACACTTTATGCTTCCGGCTCCTATGTTGTGTGGAATTGTGAGCGGATAACAATTTCACACAGGAAACAGC
TATGACCATGATTACGCCAAGCGCGCAATTAACCCTCACTAAAGGGAACAAAAGCTGGAGCTCATAGCTT
CAAAATGTTTCTACTCCTTTTTTACTCTTCCAGATTTTCTCGGACTCCGCGCATCGCCGTACCACTTCAA
AACACCCAAGCACAGCATACTAAATTTCCCCTCTTTCTTCCTCTAGGGTGTCGTTAATTACCCGTACTAA
AGGTTTGGAAAAGAAAAAAGAGACCGCCTCGTTTCTTTTTCTTCGTCGAAAAAGGCAATAAAAATTTTTA
TCACGTTTCTTTTTCTTGAAAATTTTTTTTTTGATTTTTTTCTCTTTCGATGACCTCCCATTGATATTTA
AGTTAATAAACGGTCTTCAATTTCTCAAGTTTCAGTTTCATTTTTCTTGTTCTATTACAACTTTTTTTAC
TTCTTGCTCATTAGAAAGAAAGCATAGCAATCTAATCTAAGTTTTCTAGAACTAGTATGGGTGGTCACCA
CCATCACCACCACGGTGGTCATATGGCTAGTGAAACTTTTGAATTTCAAGCTGAAATTACTCAGTTGATG
AGTTTGATCATCAACACCGTCTATTCTAACAAGGAAATTTTCTTGAGAGAACTGATATCTAATGCCTCGG
ATGCGTTGGATAAAATTAGATACAAATCTTTGTCTGATCCAAAGCAATTGGAAACAGAACCAGATCTCTT
TATTAGAATCACTCCAAAGCCAGAGCAAAAAGTTTTGGAAATCAGAGATTCTGGTATTGGTATGACCAAG
GCTGAATTGATTAATAACTTGGGTACCATTGCCAAGTCTGGTACCAAAGCCTTCATGGAAGCTCTATCTG
CTGGTGCCGATGTATCCATGATTGGTCAATTCGGTGTTGGTTTTTACTCTTTATTCTTAGTTGCCGACAG
AGTTCAGGTTATTTCAAAGAGCAACGACGACGAACAATACATCTGGGAATCCAACGCTGGTGGTTCTTTC
ACTGTTACTCTAGACGAAGTTAATGAAAGAATTGGTAGGGGTACCATCTTGAGGTTATTCTTGAAAGATG
ACCAATTGGAGTACTTGGAAGAAAAGAGAATAAAGGAAGTTATCAAGAGACATTCTGAGTTCGTGGCCTA
CCCAATCCAATTAGTCGTCACCAAGGAAGTTGAAAAGGAAGTTCCAATTCCAGAAGAAGAAAAGAAAGAC
GAGGAAAAGAAGGATGAGGAAAAGAAGGATGAAGACGACAAGAAACCAAAACTCGAGGAAGTCGATGAAG
AAGAGGAAAAGAAGCCAAAGACGAAAAAAGTTAAAGAAGAAGTTCAGGAGATAGAAGAACTAAACAAG
[771 nt withheld, positions 4059-4829]
TTGGAAGAAACTGACGAAGAAAAAGCTGAAAGAGAGAAGGAGATCAAAGAATATGAACCATTGACCAAAG
CTTTGAAAGAAATTTTGGGTGACCAAGTGGAGAAAGTTGTTGTTTCTTACAAATTGTTGGATGCCCCAGC
TGCTATCAGAACTGGTCAATTTGGTTGGTCTGCTAACATGGAAAGAATCATGAAGGCTCAAGCCTTGAGA
GACTCTTCCATGTCCTCCTACATGTCTTCCAAGAAGACTTTCGAAATTTCTCCAAAATCTCCAATTATCA
AGGAATTGAAAAAGAGAGTTGACGAAGGTGGTGCTCAAGACAAGACTGTCAAGGACTTGACTAAGTTATT
ATATGAAACTGCTTTGTTGACTTCCGGCTTCAGTTTGGACGAACCAACTTCCTTTGCATCAAGAATTAAC
AGATTGATCTCTTTAGGCCTGAACATTGATGAGGATGAAGAAACAGAGACTGCTCCAGAAGCATCCACCG
CAGCTCCGGTTGAAGAGGTTCCAGCTGACACCGAAATGGAAGAGGTAGATTAATGGATCCAATCGATTCG
AGTCATGTAATTAGTTATGTCACGCTTACATTCACGCCCTCCCCCCACATCCGCTCTAACCGAAAAGGAA
GGAGTTAGACAACCTGAAGTCTAGGTCCCTATTTATTTTTTTATAGTTATGTTAGTATTAAGAACGTTAT
TTATATTTCAAATTTTTCTTTTTTTTCTGTACAGACGCGTGTACGCATGTAACATTATACTGAAAACCTT
GCTTGAGAAGGTTTTGGGACGCTCGAAGGCTTTAATTTGCGGCCGGTACCCAATTCGCCCTATAGTGAGT
CGTATTACGCGCGCTCACTGGCCGTCGTTTTACAACGTCGTGACTGGGAAAACCCTGGCGTTACCCAACT
TAATCGCCTTGCAGCACATCCCCCTTTCGCCAGCTGGCGTAATAGCGAAGAGGCCCGCACCGATCGCCCT
TCCCAACAGTTGCGCAGCCTGAATGGCGAATGG
[124 nt withheld, positions 5843-5966]
C
[91 nt withheld, positions 5968-6058]
A
[49 nt withheld, positions 6060-6108]
CCTTTGACGTTGGAGTCCACGTTCTTT
[37 nt withheld, positions 6136-6172]
ACCCTATCTCGGTCTATTCTTTTGATTTATAAGGGATTTTGCCGATTTCGGCCTATTGGTTAAAAAATGA
GCTGATTTAACAAAAATTTAACGCGAATTTTAACAAAATATTAACGTTTACAATTTCCTGATGCGGTATT
TTCTCCTTACGCATCTGTGCGGTATTTCACACCGCATAGGCAAGTGCACAAACAATACTTAAATAAATAC
TACTCAGTAATAACCTATTTCTTAGCATTTTTGACGAAATTTGCTATTTTGTTAGAGTCTTTTACACCAT
TTGTCTCCACACCTCCGCTTACATCAACACCAATAACGCCATTTAATCTAAGCGCATCACCAACATTTTC
TGGCGTCAGTCCACCAGCTAACATAAAATGTAAGCTTTCGGGGCTCTCTTGCCTTCCAACCCAGTCAGAA
ATCGAGTTCCAATCCAAAAGTTCACCTGTCCCACCTGCTTCTGAATCAAACAAGGGAATAAACGAATGAG
GTTTCTGTGAAGCTGCACTGAGTAGTATGTTGCAGTCTTTTGGAAATACGAGTCTTTTAATAACTGGCAA
ACCGAGGAACTCTTGGTATTCTTGCCACGACTCATCTCCATGCAGTTGGACGATATCAATGCCGTAATCA
TTGACCAGAGCCAAAACATCCTCCTTAGGTTGATTACGAAACACGCCAACCAAGTATTTCGGAGTGCCTG
AACTATTTTTATATGCTTTTACAAGACTTGAAATTTTCCTTGCAATAACCGGGTCAATTGTTCTCTTTCT
ATTGGGCACACATATAATACCCAGCAAGTCAGCATCGGAATCTAGAGCACATTCTGCGGCCTCTGTGCTC
TGCAAGCCGCAAACTTTCACCAATGGACCAGAACTACCTGTGAAATTAATAACAGACATACTCCAAGCTG
CCTTTGTGTGCTTAATCACGTATACTCACGTGCTCAATAGTCACCAATGCCCTCCCTCTTGGCCCTCTCC
TTTTCTTTTTTCGACCGAATTAATTCTTAATCGGCAAAAAAAGAAAAGCTCCGGATCAAGATTGTACGTA
AGGTGACAAGCTATTTTTCAATAAAGAATATCTTCCACTACTGCCATCTGGCGTCATAACTGCAAAGTAC
ACATATATTACGATGCTGTCTATTAAATGCTTCCTATATTATATATATAGTAATGTCGTTTATGGTGCAC
TCTCAGTACAATCTGCTCTGATGCCGCATAGTTAAGCCAGCCCCGACACCCGCCAACACCCGCTGACGCG
CCCTGACGGGCTTGTCTGCTCCCGGCATCCGCTTACAGACAAGCTGTGACCGTCTCCGGGAGCTGCATGT
GTCAGAGGTTTTCACCGTCATCACCGAAACGCGCGA
Features (pLannotate 1.2.2; 20 found; start..end, strand, type, name):
     70..573     -  misc_feature   CEN/ARS: S. cerevisiae CEN6 centromere fused to an autonomously replicating sequence
    610..714     +  promoter       AmpR promoter: bla
    715..1575    +  CDS            AmpR: β-lactamase; bla; confers resistance to ampicillin, carbenicillin, and related antibiotics
   1746..2334    +  rep_origin     ori: high-copy-number ColE1/pMB1/pBR322/pUC origin of replication
   2517..2609    +  CDS            lacI (fragment): lac repressor; lacI; The lac repressor binds to the lac operator to inhibit transcription in E. coli. This inhibition can be relieved by adding lactose or isopropyl-β-D-thiogalactopyranoside (IPTG).
   2622..2643    +  protein_bind   CAP binding site: CAP binding activates transcription in the presence of cAMP. E. coli catabolite activator protein
   2658..2688    +  promoter       lac promoter: promoter for the E. coli lac operon
   2696..2712    +  protein_bind   lac operator: The lac repressor binds to the lac operator to inhibit transcription in E. coli. This inhibition can be relieved by adding lactose or isopropyl-β-D-thiogalactopyranoside (IPTG). lac repressor encoded by lacI
   2757..2775    +  promoter       T3 promoter: promoter for bacteriophage T3 RNA polymerase
   2793..3191    +  promoter       TEF1 promoter: S. cerevisiae TEF1; promoter for EF-1α
   3243..5369    +  CDS            HSP82 (sequence partly withheld): HSP82_YEAST - Also known as HSP90. Experimental evidence at protein level: Swiss-Prot protein existence level 1. Molecular chaperone that promotes the maturation, structural maintenance and proper regulation of specific target proteins involved in cell cycle control and signal transduction. Undergoes a functional cycle that is linked to its ATPase activity. The nucleotide-free form of the dimer is found in an open conformation in which the N-termini are not dimerized and the complex is ready for client protein binding. Binding of ATP induces large conformational changes, resulting in the forma
   5392..5639    +  terminator     CYC1 terminator: S. cerevisiae CYC1; transcription terminator for CYC1
   5658..5676    -  promoter       T7 promoter: promoter for bacteriophage T7 RNA polymerase
   5684..5839    +  CDS            lacZα (fragment): LacZα fragment of β-galactosidase; lacZ fragment
   5843..6298    +  rep_origin     f1 ori (sequence partly withheld): f1 bacteriophage origin of replication; arrow indicates direction of (+) strand synthesis
   6299..6350    -  misc_feature   bom (fragment): basis of mobility region from pBR322
   6397..7071    -  CDS            TRP1: phosphoribosylanthranilate isomerase, required for tryptophan biosynthesis; S. cerevisiae TRP1; yeast auxotrophic marker
   7072..7352    -  promoter       TRP1 promoter: S. cerevisiae TRP1
   7353..7402    -  misc_feature   bom (fragment): basis of mobility region from pBR322
   7504..1       -  CDS            rop (fragment) (across the origin): Rop protein, which maintains plasmids at low copy number; rop
