[The description below was written by a language model from this plasmid's Addgene catalogue record and pLannotate feature annotations shown in this document.]
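Description:
p414TEF_Hsp82_CycTER is a yeast expression plasmid built on the p414 centromeric shuttle backbone. In Saccharomyces cerevisiae it is maintained through a CEN6/ARS element, which keeps it at low, stably segregating copy number, and it is selected by the TRP1 auxotrophic marker, driven by its own promoter, in tryptophan-auxotrophic strains. In E. coli it replicates from a ColE1/pUC-type origin and is selected with ampicillin through the bla gene. The catalogue lists it as low copy, which fits its centromeric behaviour in yeast, although the annotated bacterial origin is of the high-copy type. An f1 origin is also present. So are remnants of the parental cloning vector, namely lac promoter/operator elements, lacZα, lacI, bom and rop fragments, and flanking T3 and T7 promoters. These play no role in yeast expression.

The payload is the S. cerevisiae HSP82 gene, which encodes the Hsp90 molecular chaperone, an ATPase-driven dimer that supports the maturation and regulation of client proteins involved in signalling and cell-cycle control. The catalogue describes it as carrying an N-terminal 6xHis tag. The tag is not annotated separately in the feature table, but there is a short gap between the promoter and the annotated HSP82 coding sequence. Transcription is driven by the strong constitutive TEF1 promoter and ended by the CYC1 terminator. The insert was assembled by Gibson cloning.

The stated purpose is simply expression of Hsp82 in yeast. The associated publication examines how Hsp90 mutants behave at reduced expression levels, so this plasmid is probably one defined promoter/terminator combination used to set Hsp82 expression in that work, although the record does not say so.
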