Addgene plasmid #61711: p414TEF_Hsp82_CycTER
Purpose: Yeast plasmid with Hsp82
Depositing lab: Dan Bolon. Depositing organization: University of Massachusetts, Worcester. Publication: Latent effects of Hsp90 mutants revealed at reduced expression levels. Jiang L, Mishra P, Hietpas RT, Zeldovich KB, Bolon DN. PLoS Genet. 2013 Jun;9(6):e1003600. doi: 10.1371/journal.pgen.1003600. Epub 2013 Jun 27. PGENETICS-D-12-02384 PubMed 23825969.
Backbone
  Vector backbone: p414
  Vector type: Yeast Expression
  Selectable markers: TRP1
Growth in bacteria
  Bacterial resistance: Ampicillin, 100 μg/mL
  Growth temperature: 37°C
  Growth strain: XL1 Blue
  Copy number: Low Copy
Gene/Insert
  Gene/Insert name: 6xHis-Hsp82 (alt name: Hsp90)
  Species: S. cerevisiae (budding yeast)
  Insert size (bp): 2000
  Entrez Gene: HSP82 (a.k.a. YPL240C, HSP90)
  Promoter: TEF1
  Tag / fusion protein: 6xHis (N terminal on insert)
  Cloning method: Gibson Cloning
  Sequencing primers: 5′ cagctatgaccatgattacg; 3′ gtaaaacgacggccagtgagc
Terms and licenses: Academic/Nonprofit Terms; Industry Terms: Not Available to Industry
How to cite: p414TEF_Hsp82_CycTER was a gift from Dan Bolon (Addgene plasmid # 61711 ; http://n2t.net/addgene:61711 ; RRID:Addgene_61711)
