>Addgene plasmid #61711 | p414TEF_Hsp82_CycTER | addgene partial sequence | sequence record 103200 | TEF_seq 5'-ggtcttcaatttctcaagtttc-3'
TTACAACTTTTTTTACTTCTTGCTCATTAGAAAGAAAGCATAGCAATCTAATCTAAGTTTTCTAGAACTA
GTATGGGTGGTCACCACCATCACCACCACGGTGGTCATATGGCTAGTGAAACTTTTGAATTTCAAGCTGA
AATTACTCAGTTGATGAGTTTGATCATCAACACCGTCTATTCTAACAAGGAAATTTTCTTGAGAGAACTG
ATATCTAATGCCTCGGATGCGTTGGATAAAATTAGATACAAATCTTTGTCTGATCCAAAGCAATTGGAAA
CAGAACCAGATCTCTTTATTAGAATCACTCCAAAGCCAGAGCAAAAAGTTTTGGAAATCAGAGATTCTGG
TATTGGTATGACCAAGGCTGAATTGATTAATAACTTGGGTACCATTGCCAAGTCTGGTACCAAAGCCTTC
ATGGAAGCTCTATCTGCTGGTGCCGATGTATCCATGATTGGTCAATTCGGTGTTGGTTTTTACTCTTTAT
TCTTAGTTGCCGACAGAGTTCAGGTTATTTCAAAGAGCAACGACGACGAACAATACATCTGGGAATCCAA
CGCTGGTGGTTCTTTCACTGTTACTCTAGACGAAGTTAATGAAAGAATTGGTAGGGGTACCATCTTGAGG
TTATTCTTGAAAGATGACCAATTGGAGTACTTGGAAGAAAAGAGAATAAAGGAAGTTATCAAGAGACATT
CTGAGTTCGTGGCCTACCCAATCCAATTAGTCGTCACCAAGGAAGTTGAAAAGGAAGTTCCAATTCCAGA
AGAAGAAAAGAAAGACGAGGAAAAGAAGGATGAGGAAAAGAAGGATGAAGACGACAAGAAACCAAAACTC
GAGGAAGTCGATGAAGAAGAGGAAAAGAAGCCAAAGACGAAAAAAGTTAAAGAAGAAGTTCAGGAGATAG
AAGAACTAA
