>Addgene plasmid #61711 | p414TEF_Hsp82_CycTER | addgene partial sequence | sequence record 104411 | CYC1 5'-GCGTGAATGTAAGCGTGAC-3'
GGATCCATTAATCTACCTCTTCCATTTCGGTGTCAGCTGGAACCTCTTCAACCGGAGCTGCGGTGGATGC
TTCTGGAGCAGTCTCTGTTTCTTCATCCTCATCAATGTTCAGGCCTAAAGAGATCAATCTGTTAATTCTT
GATGCAAAGGAAGTTGGTTCGTCCAAACTGAAGCCGGAAGTCAACAAAGCAGTTTCATATAATAACTTAG
TCAAGTCCTTGACAGTCTTGTCTTGAGCACCACCTTCGTCAACTCTCTTTTTCAATTCCTTGATAATTGG
AGATTTTGGAGAAATTTCGAAAGTCTTCTTGGAAGACATGTAGGAGGACATGGAAGAGTCTCTCAAGGCT
TGAGCCTTCATGATTCTTTCCATGTTAGCAGACCAACCAAATTGACCAGTTCTGATAGCAGCTGGGGCAT
CCAACAATTTGTAAGAAACAACAACTTTCTCCACTTGGTCACCCAAAATTTCTTTCAAAGCTTTGGTCAA
TGGTTCATATTCTTTGATCTCCTTCTCTCTTTCAGCTTTTTCTTCGTCAGTTTCTTCCAA
[546 nt withheld, positions 551-1096]
