>Addgene plasmid #61711 | p414TEF_Hsp82_CycTER | addgene partial sequence | sequence record 104417 | F1ori-R 5'-AGGGAAGAAAGCGAAAGGAG-3'
[77 nt withheld, positions 1-77]
CCATTCGCCATTCAGGCTGCGCAACTGTTGGGAAGGGCGATCGGTGCGGGCCTCTTCGCTATTACGCCAG
CTGGCGAAAGGGGGATGTGCTGCAAGGCGATTAAGTTGGGTAACGCCAGGGTTTTCCCAGTCACGACGTT
GTAAAACGACGGCCAGTGAGCGCGCGTAATACGACTCACTATAGGGCGAATTGGGTACCGGCCGCAAATT
AAAGCCTTCGAGCGTCCCAAAACCTTCTCAAGCAAGGTTTTCAGTATAATGTTACATGCGTACACGCGTC
TGTACAGAAAAAAAAGAAAAATTTGAAATATAAATAACGTTCTTAATACTAACATAACTATAAAAAAATA
AATAGGGACCTAGACTTCAGGTTGTCTAACTCCTTCCTTTTCGGTTAGAGCGGATGTGGGGGGAGGGCGT
GAATGTAAGCGTGACATAACTAATTACATGACTCGAATCGATTGGATCCATTAATCTACCTCTTCCATTT
CGGTGTCAGCTGGAACCTCTTCAACCGGAGCTGCGGTGGATGCTTCTGGAGCAGTCTCTGTTTCTTCATC
CTCATCAATGTTCAGGCCTAAAGAGATCAATCTGTTAATTCTTGATGCAAAGGAAGTTGGTTCGTCCAAA
CTGAAGCCGGAAGTCAACAAAGCAGTTTCATATAATAACTTAGTCAAGTCCTTGACAGTCTTGTCTTGAG
CACCACCTTCGTCAACTCTCTTTTTCAATTCCTTGATAATTGGAGATTTTGGAGAAATTTCGAAAGTCTT
CTTGGAAGACATGTAGGAGGACATGGAAGAGTCTCTCAAGGCTTGAGCCTTCATGATTCTTTCCATGTTA
GCAGACCAACCAAATTGACCAGTTCTGATAGCAGCTGGGGCATCCAACAATTTGTAAGAAACAACAACTT
TCTCCACTTGGTCACCCAAAATTTCTTTCAAAGCTTTGGTCAATGGTTCATATTCTTTGATCTCCTTCTC
TCTTTCAGCTTTTTCTTCGTCAGTTTCTTCCAA
[47 nt withheld, positions 1091-1137]
